>Addgene plasmid #215579 | pGAL4-DBD-HOXD4-WT_YPWM_(-) | addgene full sequence | sequence record 427257 | Addgene NGS Result
GACATTGATTATTGACTAGTTATTAATAGTAATCAATTACGGGGTCATTAGTTCATAGCCCATATATGGA
GTTCCGCGTTACATAACTTACGGTAAATGGCCCGCCTGGCTGACCGCCCAACGACCCCCGCCCATTGACG
TCAATAATGACGTATGTTCCCATAGTAACGCCAATAGGGACTTTCCATTGACGTCAATGGGTGGAGTATT
TACGGTAAACTGCCCACTTGGCAGTACATCAAGTGTATCATATGCCAAGTACGCCCCCTATTGACGTCAA
TGACGGTAAATGGCCCGCCTGGCATTATGCCCAGTACATGACCTTATGGGACTTTCCTACTTGGCAGTAC
ATCTACGTATTAGTCATCGCTATTACCATGGTGATGCGGTTTTGGCAGTACATCAATGGGCGTGGATAGC
GGTTTGACTCACGGGGATTTCCAAGTCTCCACCCCATTGACGTCAATGGGAGTTTGTTTTGGCACCAAAA
TCAACGGGACTTTCCAAAATGTCGTAACAACTCCGCCCCATTGACGCAAATGGGCGGTAGGCGTGTACGG
TGGGAGGTCTATATAAGCAGAGCTCTCTGGCTAACTAGAGAACCCACTGCTTACTGGCTTATCGAAATTA
ATACGACTCACTATAGGGAGACCCAAGCTTGGTACCGAGCTCGGATCCACTAGTAACGGCCGCCAGTGTG
CTGGAATTCATGAAGCTACTGTCTTCTATCGAACAAGCATGCGATATTTGCCGACTTAAAAAGCTCAAGT
GCTCCAAAGAAAAACCGAAGTGCGCCAAGTGTCTGAAGAACAACTGGGAGTGTCGCTACTCTCCCAAAAC
CAAAAGGTCTCCGCTGACTAGGGCACATCTGACAGAAGTGGAATCAAGGCTAGAAAGACTGGAACAGCTA
TTTCTACTGATTTTTCCTCGAGAAGACCTTGACATGATTTTGAAAATGGATTCTTTACAGGATATAAAAG
CATTGTTAACAGGATTATTTGTACAAGATAATGTGAATAAAGATGCCGTCACAGATAGATTGGCTTCAGT
GGAGACTGATATGCCTCTAACATTGAGACAGCATAGAATAAGTGCGACATCATCATCGGAAGAGAGTAGT
AACAAAGGTCAAAGACAGTTGACTGTATCGGCGATCATGGTGATGTCATCTTACATGGTCAATAGCAAAT
ACGTAGATCCTAAATTTCCCCCATGTGAAGAATACCTGCAAGGTGGTTATCTTGGAGAACAAGGAGCGGA
TTATTATGGCGGCGGGGCTCAAGGAGCTGATTTTCAACCACCAGGATTGTATCCCCGTCCAGATTTTGGA
GAACAACCGTTTGGCGGAAGTGGGCCAGGACCCGGAAGTGCCTTGCCCGCAAGAGGACATGGCCAGGAAC
CAGGTGGGCCAGGCGGACATTATGCAGCACCTGGGGAACCATGTCCCGCCCCACCTGCACCACCACCAGC
CCCTCTTCCAGGGGCGCGAGCTTATTCCCAAAGCGATCCAAAACAACCCCCTTCAGGCACAGCGTTGAAA
CAACCAGCGGTTGTTGCACCGGCAATGAAGAAAGTCTGAGTCTAGAGGGCCCTATTCTATAGTGTCACCT
AAATGCTAGAGCTCGCTGATCAGCCTCGACTGTGCCTTCTAGTTGCCAGCCATCTGTTGTTTGCCCCTCC
CCCGTGCCTTCCTTGACCCTGGAAGGTGCCACTCCCACTGTCCTTTCCTAATAAAATGAGGAAATTGCAT
CGCATTGTCTGAGTAGGTGTCATTCTATTCTGGGGGGTGGGGTGGGGCAGGACAGCAAGGGGGAGGATTG
GGAAGACAATAGCAGGCATGCTGGGGATGCGGTGGGCTCTATGGCTTCTGAGGCGGAAAGAACCAGCTGG
GGCTCTAGGGGGTATCCCC
[124 nt withheld, positions 1910-2033]
C
[91 nt withheld, positions 2035-2125]
A
[49 nt withheld, positions 2127-2175]
CCTTTGACGTTGGAGTCCACGTTCTTT
[37 nt withheld, positions 2203-2239]
ACCCTATCTCGGTCTATTCTTTTGATTTATAAGGGATTTTGCCGATTTCGGCCTATTGGTTAAAAAATGA
GCTGATTTAACAAAAATTTAACGCGAATTAATTCTGTGGAATGTGTGTCAGTTAGGGTGTGGAAAGTCCC
CAGGCTCCCCAGCAGGCAGAAGTATGCAAAGCATGCATCTCAATTAGTCAGCAACCAGGTGTGGAAAGTC
CCCAGGCTCCCCAGCAGGCAGAAGTATGCAAAGCATGCATCTCAATTAGTCAGCAACCATAGTCCCGCCC
CTAACTCCGCCCATCCCGCCCCTAACTCCGCCCAGTTCCGCCCATTCTCCGCCCCATGGCTGACTAATTT
TTTTTATTTATGCAGAGGCCGAGGCCGCCTCTGCCTCTGAGCTATTCCAGAAGTAGTGAGGAGGCTTTTT
TGGAGGCCTAGGCTTTTGCAAAAAGCTCCCGGGAGCTTGTATATCCATTTTCGGATCTGATCAAGAGACA
GGATGAGGATCGTTTCGCATGATTGAACAAGATGGATTGCACGCAGGTTCTCCGGCCGCTTGGGTGGAGA
GGCTATTCGGCTATGACTGGGCACAACAGACAATCGGCTGCTCTGATGCCGCCGTGTTCCGGCTGTCAGC
GCAGGGGCGCCCGGTTCTTTTTGTCAAGACCGACCTGTCCGGTGCCCTGAATGAACTGCAGGACGAGGCA
GCGCGGCTATCGTGGCTGGCCACGACGGGCGTTCCTTGCGCAGCTGTGCTCGACGTTGTCACTGAAGCGG
GAAGGGACTGGCTGCTATTGGGCGAAGTGCCGGGGCAGGATCTCCTGTCATCTCACCTTGCTCCTGCCGA
GAAAGTATCCATCATGGCTGATGCAATGCGGCGGCTGCATACGCTTGATCCGGCTACCTGCCCATTCGAC
CACCAAGCGAAACATCGCATCGAGCGAGCACGTACTCGGATGGAAGCCGGTCTTGTCGATCAGGATGATC
TGGACGAAGAGCATCAGGGGCTCGCGCCAGCCGAACTGTTCGCCAGGCTCAAGGCGCGCATGCCCGACGG
CGAGGATCTCGTCGTGACCCATGGCGATGCCTGCTTGCCGAATATCATGGTGGAAAATGGCCGCTTTTCT
GGATTCATCGACTGTGGCCGGCTGGGTGTGGCGGACCGCTATCAGGACATAGCGTTGGCTACCCGTGATA
TTGCTGAAGAGCTTGGCGGCGAATGGGCTGACCGCTTCCTCGTGCTTTACGGTATCGCCGCTCCCGATTC
GCAGCGCATCGCCTTCTATCGCCTTCTTGACGAGTTCTTCTGAGCGGGACTCTGGGGTTCGAAATGACCG
ACCAAGCGACGCCCAACCTGCCATCACGAGATTTCGATTCCACCGCCGCCTTCTATGAAAGGTTGGGCTT
CGGAATCGTTTTCCGGGACGCCGGCTGGATGATCCTCCAGCGCGGGGATCTCATGCTGGAGTTCTTCGCC
CACCCCAACTTGTTTATTGCAGCTTATAATGGTTACAAATAAAGCAATAGCATCACAAATTTCACAAATA
AAGCATTTTTTTCACTGCATTCTAGTTGTGGTTTGTCCAAACTCATCAATGTATCTTATCATGTCTGTAT
ACCGTCGACCTCTAGCTAGAGCTTGGCGTAATCATGGTCATAGCTGTTTCCTGTGTGAAATTGTTATCCG
CTCACAATTCCACACAACATACGAGCCGGAAGCATAAAGTGTAAAGCCTGGGGTGCCTAATGAGTGAGCT
AACTCACATTAATTGCGTTGCGCTCACTGCCCGCTTTCCAGTCGGGAAACCTGTCGTGCCAGCTGCATTA
ATGAATCGGCCAACGCGCGGGGAGAGGCGGTTTGCGTATTGGGCGCTCTTCCGCTTCCTCGCTCACTGAC
TCGCTGCGCTCGGTCGTTCGGCTGCGGCGAGCGGTATCAGCTCACTCAAAGGCGGTAATACGGTTATCCA
CAGAATCAGGGGATAACGCAGGAAAGAACATGTGAGCAAAAGGCCAGCAAAAGGCCAGGAACCGTAAAAA
GGCCGCGTTGCTGGCGTTTTTCCATAGGCTCCGCCCCCCTGACGAGCATCACAAAAATCGACGCTCAAGT
CAGAGGTGGCGAAACCCGACAGGACTATAAAGATACCAGGCGTTTCCCCCTGGAAGCTCCCTCGTGCGCT
CTCCTGTTCCGACCCTGCCGCTTACCGGATACCTGTCCGCCTTTCTCCCTTCGGGAAGCGTGGCGCTTTC
TCATAGCTCACGCTGTAGGTATCTCAGTTCGGTGTAGGTCGTTCGCTCCAAGCTGGGCTGTGTGCACGAA
CCCCCCGTTCAGCCCGACCGCTGCGCCTTATCCGGTAACTATCGTCTTGAGTCCAACCCGGTAAGACACG
ACTTATCGCCACTGGCAGCAGCCACTGGTAACAGGATTAGCAGAGCGAGGTATGTAGGCGGTGCTACAGA
GTTCTTGAAGTGGTGGCCTAACTACGGCTACACTAGAAGAACAGTATTTGGTATCTGCGCTCTGCTGAAG
CCAGTTACCTTCGGAAAAAGAGTTGGTAGCTCTTGATCCGGCAAACAAACCACCGCTGGTAGCGGTGGTT
TTTTTGTTTGCAAGCAGCAGATTACGCGCAGAAAAAAAGGATCTCAAGAAGATCCTTTGATCTTTTCTAC
GGGGTCTGACGCTCAGTGGAACGAAAACTCACGTTAAGGGATTTTGGTCATGAGATTATCAAAAAGGATC
TTCACCTAGATCCTTTTAAATTAAAAATGAAGTTTTAAATCAATCTAAAGTATATATGAGTAAACTTGGT
CTGACAGTTACCAATGCTTAATCAGTGAGGCACCTATCTCAGCGATCTGTCTATTTCGTTCATCCATAGT
TGCCTGACTTCCCGTCGTGTAGATAACTACGATACGGGAGGGCTTACCATCTGGCCCCAGTGCTGCAATG
ATACCGCGAGACCCACGCTCACCGGCTCCAGATTTATCAGCAATAAACCAGCCAGCCGGAAGGGCCGAGC
GCAGAAGTGGTCCTGCAACTTTATCCGCCTCCATCCAGTCTATTAATTGTTGCCGGGAAGCTAGAGTAAG
TAGTTCGCCAGTTAATAGTTTGCGCAACGTTGTTGCCATTGCTACAGGCATCGTGGTGTCACGCTCGTCG
TTTGGTATGGCTTCATTCAGCTCCGGTTCCCAACGATCAAGGCGAGTTACATGATCCCCCATGTTGTGCA
AAAAAGCGGTTAGCTCCTTCGGTCCTCCGATCGTTGTCAGAAGTAAGTTGGCCGCAGTGTTATCACTCAT
GGTTATGGCAGCACTGCATAATTCTCTTACTGTCATGCCATCCGTAAGATGCTTTTCTGTGACTGGTGAG
TACTCAACCAAGTCATTCTGAGAATAGTGTATGCGGCGACCGAGTTGCTCTTGCCCGGCGTCAATACGGG
ATAATACCGCGCCACATAGCAGAACTTTAAAAGTGCTCATCATTGGAAAACGTTCTTCGGGGCGAAAACT
CTCAAGGATCTTACCGCTGTTGAGATCCAGTTCGATGTAACCCACTCGTGCACCCAACTGATCTTCAGCA
TCTTTTACTTTCACCAGCGTTTCTGGGTGAGCAAAAACAGGAAGGCAAAATGCCGCAAAAAAGGGAATAA
GGGCGACACGGAAATGTTGAATACTCATACTCTTCCTTTTTCAATATTATTGAAGCATTTATCAGGGTTA
TTGTCTCATGAGCGGATACATATTTGAATGTATTTAGAAAAATAAACAAATAGGGGTTCCGCGCACATTT
CCCCGAAAAGTGCCACCTGACGTCGACGGATCGGGAGATCTCCCGATCCCCTATGGTGCACTCTCAGTAC
AATCTGCTCTGATGCCGCATAGTTAAGCCAGTATCTGCTCCCTGCTTGTGTGTTGGAGGTCGCTGAGTAG
TGCGCGAGCAAAATTTAAGCTACAACAAGGCAAGGCTTGACCGACAATTGCATGAAGAATCTGCTTAGGG
TTAGGCGTTTTGCGCTGCTTCGCGATGTACGGGCCAGATATACGCGTT
Features (pLannotate 1.2.2; 22 found; start..end, strand, type, name):
      1..380     +  enhancer       CMV enhancer: human cytomegalovirus immediate early enhancer
    381..584     +  promoter       CMV promoter: human cytomegalovirus (CMV) immediate early promoter
    580..613     +  LTR            5' LTR (truncated) (fragment): truncated 5' long terminal repeat (LTR) from HIV-1
    629..647     +  promoter       T7 promoter: promoter for bacteriophage T7 RNA polymerase
    710..1150    +  CDS            GAL4 DNA binding domain: DNA binding domain of the GAL4 transcriptional activator; Saccharomyces cerevisiae GAL4 (truncated)
   1157..1576    +  CDS            HOXD4 (fragment): HXD4_HUMAN - Also known as HOX4B. Experimental evidence at protein level: Swiss-Prot protein existence level 1. Sequence-specific transcription factor which is part of a developmental regulatory system that provides cells with specific positional identities on the anterior-posterior axis. From Homo sapiens (Human).
   1596..1614    -  promoter       SP6 promoter: promoter for bacteriophage SP6 RNA polymerase
   1640..1864    +  polyA_signal   bGH poly(A) signal: bovine growth hormone polyadenylation signal
   1868..1889    +  promoter       SV40 promoter (fragment): SV40 enhancer and early promoter
   1910..2338    +  rep_origin     f1 ori (sequence partly withheld): f1 bacteriophage origin of replication; arrow indicates direction of (+) strand synthesis
   2352..2681    +  promoter       SV40 promoter: SV40 enhancer and early promoter
   2748..3539    +  CDS            neo: KKA2_KLEPN - Also known as kan, nptII. Experimental evidence at protein level: Swiss-Prot protein existence level 1. Resistance to kanamycin, neomycin, paromomycin, ribostamycin, butirosin and gentamicin B. From Klebsiella pneumoniae.
   3563..3721    +  CDS            ble (fragment): BLE_KLEPN - Experimental evidence at protein level: Swiss-Prot protein existence level 1. Binding protein with a strong affinity to the bleomycin family of antibiotics. Binds to CL990; an antimitotic-antibiotic compound. From Klebsiella pneumoniae.
   3716..3837    +  polyA_signal   SV40 poly(A) signal: SV40 polyadenylation signal
   3910..3926    -  protein_bind   lac operator: The lac repressor binds to the lac operator to inhibit transcription in E. coli. This inhibition can be relieved by adding lactose or isopropyl-β-D-thiogalactopyranoside (IPTG). lac repressor encoded by lacI
   3934..3964    -  promoter       lac promoter: promoter for the E. coli lac operon
   3979..4000    -  protein_bind   CAP binding site: CAP binding activates transcription in the presence of cAMP. E. coli catabolite activator protein
   4013..4105    -  CDS            lacI (fragment): lac repressor; lacI; The lac repressor binds to the lac operator to inhibit transcription in E. coli. This inhibition can be relieved by adding lactose or isopropyl-β-D-thiogalactopyranoside (IPTG).
   4288..4876    -  rep_origin     ori: high-copy-number ColE1/pMB1/pBR322/pUC origin of replication
   5047..5907    -  CDS            AmpR: β-lactamase; bla; confers resistance to ampicillin, carbenicillin, and related antibiotics
   5908..6012    -  promoter       AmpR promoter: bla
   6071..6123    -  misc_feature   bom (fragment): basis of mobility region from pBR322
