[The description below was written by a language model from this plasmid's Addgene catalogue record and pLannotate feature annotations shown in this document.]
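Description:
pGAL4-DBD-HOXD4-WT_YPWM_(-) is a mammalian expression plasmid built on the pGAL4-DBD-MCS backbone and designed to overexpress a fusion of the yeast GAL4 DNA-binding domain with sequence from human HOXD4. It is propagated in E. coli as a high-copy plasmid through a ColE1/pUC-type origin, with ampicillin selection provided by the β-lactamase gene and its own promoter. An f1 origin is also present, along with short remnants of lac regulatory sequences, a bom fragment and a small HIV-1 LTR fragment that appear to be backbone carry-over rather than functional parts.

The expression cassette is driven by the human cytomegalovirus immediate early enhancer and promoter, followed by a T7 promoter. The GAL4 DNA-binding domain coding sequence comes next and is followed almost immediately by a HOXD4 segment of about 420 nt, annotated as a fragment rather than the full-length protein. A reverse-oriented SP6 promoter and the bovine growth hormone polyadenylation signal close the cassette. The name and insert field indicate an otherwise wild-type HOXD4 sequence lacking the YPWM motif, the conserved hexapeptide-type motif through which HOX proteins generally contact PBX cofactors; the record does not give the exact boundaries of the fragment or say how the motif was removed. A separate SV40 promoter-driven neomycin phosphotransferase gene with an SV40 polyadenylation signal would allow G418 selection in mammalian cells.

Tethering a protein region to the GAL4 DNA-binding domain is the usual way to recruit it to UAS-containing reporters and measure its transcriptional activity. That use fits the associated study of activity and specificity in human transcription factors, although the record itself states only overexpression as the purpose.
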