Addgene plasmid #215579: pGAL4-DBD-HOXD4-WT_YPWM_(-)
Purpose: For overexpression of Gal4-DBD HOXD4 WT YPWM(-)
Depositing lab: Denes Hnisz. Depositing organization: Max Planck Institute for Molecular Genetics. Publication: An activity-specificity trade-off encoded in human transcription factors. Naderi J, Magalhaes AP, Kibar G, Stik G, Zhang Y, Mackowiak SD, Wieler HM, Rossi F, Buschow R, Christou-Kent M, Alcoverro-Bertran M, Graf T, Vingron M, Hnisz D. Nat Cell Biol. 2024 Aug;26(8):1309-1321. doi: 10.1038/s41556-024-01411-0. Epub 2024 Jul 5. PubMed 38969762.
Backbone
  Vector backbone: pGAL4-DBD-MCS
  Vector type: Mammalian Expression
Growth in bacteria
  Bacterial resistance: Ampicillin, 100 μg/mL
  Growth temperature: 37°C
  Growth strain: DH5alpha
  Copy number: High Copy
Gene/Insert
  Gene/Insert name: HOXD4 YPWM(-)
  Species: H. sapiens (human)
  Entrez Gene: HOXD4 (a.k.a. HHO.C13, HOX-5.1, HOX4, HOX4B, Hox-4.2)
  Cloning method: Gibson Cloning
Terms and licenses: Academic/Nonprofit Terms; Industry Terms: Not Available to Industry
How to cite: pGAL4-DBD-HOXD4-WT_YPWM_(-) was a gift from Denes Hnisz (Addgene plasmid # 215579 ; http://n2t.net/addgene:215579 ; RRID:Addgene_215579)
